Addgene plasmid #128130: pSB4C5_J23101-vdh
Purpose: Expressing vdh gene (for the enzyme transforming benzaldehyde to benzoate) under control of the constitutive promoter J23101, and RBS B0032
Depositing lab: Jean-Loup Faulon. Depositing organization: INRAE Jouy-en-Josas. Publication: Metabolic perceptrons for neural computing in biological systems. Pandi A, Koch M, Voyvodic PL, Soudier P, Bonnet J, Kushwaha M, Faulon JL. Nat Commun. 2019 Aug 28;10(1):3880. doi: 10.1038/s41467-019-11889-0. PubMed 31462649.
Backbone
  Vector backbone: pSB4C5 (iGEM registry)
  Vector type: Bacterial Expression, Synthetic Biology
Growth in bacteria
  Bacterial resistance: Chloramphenicol, 7 μg/mL
  Growth temperature: 37°C
  Growth strain: DH5alpha
  Copy number: Low Copy
Gene/Insert
  Gene/Insert name: vdh (alt name: Aryl-aldehyde oxidase (EC: 1.2.3.9), UniProtKB - D0RZT4)
  Species: From Acinetobacter johnsonii SH046, codon optimized for E. coli
  Promoter: J23101
  Cloning method: Restriction Enzyme; 5′ cloning site BsaI, golden gate (unknown if destroyed); 3′ cloning site BsaI, golden gate (unknown if destroyed)
  Sequencing primers: 5′ ATACGCAAGGCGACAA
Terms and licenses: Academic/Nonprofit Terms; Industry Terms: Not Available to Industry
How to cite: pSB4C5_J23101-vdh was a gift from Jean-Loup Faulon (Addgene plasmid # 128130 ; http://n2t.net/addgene:128130 ; RRID:Addgene_128130)
