[The description below was written by a language model from this plasmid's Addgene catalogue record and pLannotate feature annotations shown in this document.]
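Description:
pSB4C5_J23101-vdh is a low-copy bacterial expression plasmid built on the iGEM registry backbone pSB4C5 and intended for synthetic biology work in E. coli. The 4,654 nt sequence record shows a pSC101 origin of replication together with the Rep101 (RepA) coding sequence that this origin requires, which accounts for the low copy number. Selection is by chloramphenicol, conferred by the cat gene (chloramphenicol acetyltransferase) driven by its native cat promoter and followed by a his operon terminator.

The payload is a single constitutive expression unit for vdh, an aryl-aldehyde oxidase from Acinetobacter johnsonii SH046 that has been codon optimized for E. coli and that converts benzaldehyde to benzoate. According to the catalogue entry, transcription comes from the constitutive Anderson-family promoter J23101 and translation from the RBS B0032. The automated annotation labels the promoter region as a fragment of J23119, probably because the Anderson promoters share most of their sequence, and it does not annotate the RBS. It likewise names the roughly 1.4 kb coding sequence by similarity to a Pseudomonas vanillin dehydrogenase, whereas the deposited record gives Acinetobacter as the source. A second his operon terminator and a lambda t0 terminator lie downstream of the gene and insulate the cassette from the replication functions. The insert was assembled by Golden Gate cloning with BsaI, and whether the sites survive is not recorded.

The plasmid was deposited in connection with work on metabolic perceptrons for biological computing. In that context, constitutive vdh expression would presumably act as a metabolic transducer turning benzaldehyde into benzoate, although the record does not describe any downstream detection component.
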