Features (pLannotate 1.2.2; 9 found; start..end, strand, type, name):
    947..1044    +  promoter       cat promoter: promoter of the E. coli cat gene encoding chloramphenicol acetyltransferase
   1045..1701    +  CDS            cat: CAT_ECOLX - Experimental evidence at protein level: Swiss-Prot protein existence level 1. This enzyme is an effector of chloramphenicol resistance in bacteria. From Escherichia coli. This protein is used as a marker in many commonly used cloning vectors, such as pACYC184.
   1715..1774    +  terminator     his operon terminator: This putative transcriptin terminator from the E. coli his operon has a 2-bp deletion introduced during synthesis. Its efficiency has not been determined.
   1847..1878    +  promoter       J23119 promoter (fragment): bacterial promoter (Registry of Standard Biological Parts BBa J23119)
   1981..3420    +  CDS            vdh: VDH_PSEUH - Experimental evidence at protein level: Swiss-Prot protein existence level 1. Catalyzes the NAD-dependent oxidation of vanillin to vanillic acid. From Pseudomonas sp. (strain HR199 / DSM 7063).
   3453..3510    +  terminator     his operon terminator: This putative transcriptin terminator from the E. coli his operon has a 2-bp deletion introduced during synthesis. Its efficiency has not been determined.
   3577..3671    +  terminator     lambda t0 terminator: transcription terminator from phage lambda
   4163..4385    +  rep_origin     pSC101 ori: low-copy replication origin that requires the Rep101 protein
   4433..729     +  CDS            Rep101 (across the origin): RepA protein needed for replication with the pSC101 origin; rep101
>Addgene plasmid #128130 | pSB4C5_J23101-vdh | addgene full sequence | sequence record 263529 | Addgene NGS Result
AGAGAGCTGACGACGAGAACTGTGGAAATCAGGAATCCTTTGGTTAAAGGCTTTGAGATTTTCCAGTGGA
CAAACTATGCCAAGTTCTCAAGCGAAAAATTAGAATTAGTTTTTAGTGAAGAGATATTGCCTTATCTTTT
CCAGTTAAAAAAATTCATAAAATATAATCTGGAACATGTTAAGTCTTTTGAAAACAAATACTCCATGAGG
ATTTATGAGTGGTTATTAAAAGAACTAACACAAAAGAAAACTCACAAGGCAAATATAGAGATTAGCCTTG
ATGAATTTAAGTTCATGTTAATGCTTGAAAATAACTACCATGAGTTTAAAAGGCTTAACCAATGGGTTTT
GAAACCAATAAGTAAAGATTTAAACACTTACAGCAATATGAAATTGGTGGTTGATAAGCGAGGCCGCCCG
ACTGATACGTTGATTTTCCAAGTTGAACTAGATAGACAAATGGATCTCGTAACCGAACTTGAGAACAACC
AGATAAAAATGAATGGTGACAAAATACCAACAACCATTACATCAGATTCCTACCTACATAACGGACTAAG
AAAAACACTACACGATGCTTTAACTGCAAAAATTCAGCTCACCAGTTTTGAGGCAAAATTTTTGAGTGAC
ATGCAAAGTAAGTATGATCTCAATGGTTCGTTCTCATGGCTCACGCAAAAACAACGAACCACACTAGAGA
ACATACTGGCTAAATACGGAAGGATCTGAGGTTCTTATGGCTCTTGTATCTATCAGTGAAGCATCAAGAC
TAACAAACAAAAGTAGAACAACTGTTCACCGTTACATATCAAAGGGAAAACTGTCCATATGCACAGATGA
AAACGGTGTAAAAAAGATAGATACATCAGAGCTTTTACGAGTTTTTGGTGCATTCAAAGCTGTTCACCAT
GAACAGATCGACAATGTAACTACTAGAGGTTGATCGGGCACGTAAGAGGTTCCAACTTTCACCATAATGA
AATAAGATCACTACCGGGCGTATTTTTTGAGTTATCGAGATTTTCAGGAGCTAAGGAAGCTAAAATGGAG
AAAAAAATCACGGGATATACCACCGTTGATATATCCCAATGGCATCGTAAAGAACATTTTGAGGCATTTC
AGTCAGTTGCTCAATGTACCTATAACCAGACCGTTCAGCTGGATATTACGGCCTTTTTAAAGACCGTAAA
GAAAAATAAGCACAAGTTTTATCCGGCCTTTATTCACATTCTTGCCCGCCTGATGAACGCTCACCCGGAG
TTTCGTATGGCCATGAAAGACGGTGAGCTGGTGATCTGGGATAGTGTTCACCCTTGTTACACCGTTTTCC
ATGAGCAAACTGAAACGTTTTCGTCCCTCTGGAGTGAATACCACGACGATTTCCGGCAGTTTCTCCACAT
ATATTCGCAAGATGTGGCGTGTTACGGTGAAAACCTGGCCTATTTCCCTAAAGGGTTTATTGAGAATATG
TTTTTTGTCTCAGCCAATCCCTGGGTGAGTTTCACCAGTTTTGATTTAAACGTGGCCAATATGGACAACT
TCTTCGCCCCCGTTTTCACGATGGGCAAATATTATACGCAAGGCGACAAGGTGCTGATGCCGCTGGCGAT
CCAGGTTCATCATGCCGTTTGTGATGGCTTCCATGTCGGCCGCATGCTTAATGAATTACAACAGTACTGT
GATGAGTGGCAGGGCGGGGCGTAATAATACTAGCTCCGGCAAAAAAACGGGCAAGGTGTCACCACCCTGC
CCTTTTTCTTTAAAACCGAAAAGATTACTTCGCGTTTGCCACCTGACGTCTAAGACGATACTGTTCGAGG
ATACTAGAGGATGACCCCATCTGTTTACAGCTAGCTCAGTCCTAGGTATTATGCTAGCTAGTAGAGTCAC
ACAGGAAAGTAGTAGATGCACAACGTTCAGCTGAAACAGGACAACACCGTTGACACCTCTTCTTTCGAAT
CTGCTCCGAACGTTCACACCGTTCAGCTGCTGATCCACGGTCAGTCTGTTGACGCTTCTAACCAGATGAC
CTTCAAACGTATCTCTCCGATCGACGGTCAGGTTGCTTCTATCGCTGCTGCTGCTACCCTGGCTGACGTT
GACCTGGCTATCGAATCTGCTGCTAAAGCTTTCCCGATCTGGTCTAAACTGTCTCCGACCGAACGTCGTC
TGCGTCTGCTGAAAGCTGCTGACCTGATGGACGCTCGTACCGACCAGTTCATCCAGATCGGTATGCGTGA
AACCGGTTCTACCGCTACCTGGTACGGCTTCAACGTTCACCTCGCTGCTAACATGCTGCGTGAAGCTGCT
GCTATGACCACCCAGATGGACGGTTCTCTGATCCCGTCTGACGTTCCGGGTAACATGGCTATGGGTATCC
GTGTTCCGTGCGGTGTTGTTGTTGGTATCGCTCCGTGGAACGCTCCGGTTATCCTGCCGACCCGTGCACT
GGCTATGCCGCTGGCTTGCGGTAACACCGTTGTTCTGAAAGCTTCTGAAGCTTGCCCGGCTACCCAGCGT
CTGATCGGTCAGGTTCTGCACGAAGCTGGTCTGGGTGACGGTGTTGTTAACGTTATCACCCACGCTGCTG
AAGACGCTTCTCAGATCGTTGAACGTCTGATCTCTCACCCGGCTGTTAAACGTATCAACTTCACCGGTTC
TACCAACGTTGGTAAAATCATCGCTGAAACCGCTGCTAAATACCTGAAACCGGTTCTGCTGGAACTGGGT
GGTAAAGCTCCGGTTGTTGTTCTGAACGAAGCTGACGTTGACGAAGCTGTTAACGCTGTTGTTTTCGGTG
CTTTCTTCAACCAGGGTCAGATCTGCATGTCTACCGAACGTGTTCTGGTTCAGGACCGTATCGCTGACCA
GTTCATCGAAAAACTGATCGAAAAAACCCGTACCATCCACGCTGGTAACCCGACCTTCAAAGGTCACGTT
CTGGGTGTTCTGGAATCTCAGCGTGCTGCTAACCGTATCCAGCACCTGCTGGAAGACGCTCAGTCTCAGG
GTGCTGACCTGCCGCTGGGTATCCACATCCAGAACACCACCATGCAGCCGACCCTGGTTCTGAACATCCA
GCCGGAAATGCTGCTGTACCGTGAAGAATCTTTCGGTCCGGTTTGCACCGTTCAGCGTTTCAACTCTGTT
GAAGAAGGTATCGCCCTGGCTAACGACTCTGAATTCGGTCTGTCTGCTGCTGTTTTCTCTCAGGACATCG
CTCAGGCCCTGGACGTTGCTAAACAGATCGACTCCGGTATCTGCCACATCAACGGTGCTACCGTTCACGA
CGAAGCTCAGATGCCGTTCGGTGGTACCAAAGCTTCTGGTTACGGTCGTTTCGGTTCTAAAGCTTCTATC
GCTGAATTCACCGAACTGCGTTGGATCACCATCCAGACCCAGTCTCGTCACTACCCGATCTAAGCTTCGG
TGCTTAATGCGTCTTCCTGCAGTCCGGCAAAAAAGGGCAAGGTGTCACCACCCTGCCCTTTTTCTTTAAA
ACCGAAAAGATTACTTCGCGTTATGCAGGTACGACTTTCTGCTAGAGCTGTCAGACCAAGTTTACGAGCT
CGCTTGGACTCCTGTTGATAGATCCAGTAATGACCTCAGAACTCCATCTGGATTTGTTCAGAACGCTCGG
TTGCCGCCGGGCGTTTTTTATTGGTGAGAATCCAAGCACTAGGGACAGTAAGACGGGTAAGCCTGTTGAT
GATACCGCTGCCTTACTGGGTGCATTAGCCAGTCTGAATGACCTGTCACGGGATAATCCGAAGTGGTCAG
ACTGGAAAATCAGAGGGCAGGAACTGCTGAACAGCAAAAAGTCAGATAGCACCACATAGCAGACCCGCCA
TAAAACGCCCTGAGAAGCCCGTGACGGGCTTTTCTTGTATTATGGGTAGTTTCCTTGCATGAATCCATAA
AAGGCGCCTGTAGTGCCATTTACCCCCATTCACTGCCAGAGCCGTGAGCGCAGCGAACTGAATGTCACGA
AAAAGACAGCGACTCAGGTGCCTGATGGTCGGAGACAAAAGGAATATTCAGCGATTTGCCCGAGCTTGCG
AGGGTGCTACTTAAGCCTTTAGGGTTTTAAGGTCTGTTTTGTAGAGGAGCAAACAGCGTTTGCGACATCC
TTTTGTAATACTGCGGAACTGACTAAAGTAGTGAGTTATACACAGGGCTGGGATCTATTCTTTTTATCTT
TTTTTATTCTTTCTTTATTCTATAAATTATAACCACTTGAATATAAACAAAAAAAACACACAAAGGTCTA
GCGGAATTTACAGAGGGTCTAGCAGAATTTACAAGTTTTCCAGCAAAGGTCTAGCAGAATTTACAGATAC
CCACAACTCAAAGGAAAAGGACATGTAATTATCATTGACTAGCCCATCTCAATTGGTATAGTGATTAAAA
TCACCTAGACCAATTGAGATGTATGTCTGAATTAGTTGTTTTCAAAGCAAATGAACTAGCGATTAGTCGC
TATGACTTAACGGAGCATGAAACCAAGCTAATTTTATGCTGTGTGGCACTACTCAACCCCACGATTGAAA
ACCCTACAAGGAAAGAACGGACGGTATCGTTCACTTATAACCAATACGCTCAGATGATGAACATCAGTAG
GGAAAATGCTTATGGTGTATTAGCTAAAGCAACC
